Addgene plasmid #235728: pSM41
Purpose: Protein expression of FL His6- human VPS34 in bacteria
Depositing lab: Roger Williams. Depositing organization: MRC Laboratory of Molecular Biology. Publication: Membrane characteristics tune activities of endosomal and autophagic human VPS34 complexes. Ohashi Y, Tremel S, Masson GR, McGinney L, Boulanger J, Rostislavleva K, Johnson CM, Niewczas I, Clark J, Williams RL. Elife. 2020 Jun 30;9:e58281. doi: 10.7554/eLife.58281. PubMed 32602837.
Backbone
  Vector backbone: pOPTH
  Vector type: Bacterial Expression
Growth in bacteria
  Bacterial resistance: Ampicillin, 100 μg/mL
  Growth temperature: 37°C
  Growth strain: DH5alpha
  Copy number: High Copy
Gene/Insert
  Gene/Insert name: VPS34
  Species: H. sapiens (human)
  Entrez Gene: PIK3C3 (a.k.a. VPS34, Vps34, hVps34)
  Tag / fusion protein: 6xHis-TEV (N terminal on backbone)
  Cloning method: Restriction Enzyme; 5′ cloning site Unknown (unknown if destroyed)
Terms and licenses: Academic/Nonprofit Terms; Industry Terms: Not Available to Industry
Depositor comments: For other work using this plasmid, please see Tremel et al. 2021 PMID 33692360.
How to cite: pSM41 was a gift from Roger Williams (Addgene plasmid # 235728 ; http://n2t.net/addgene:235728 ; RRID:Addgene_235728)
