[The description below was written by a language model from this plasmid's Addgene catalogue record and pLannotate feature annotations shown in this document.]
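Description:
pSM41 is a bacterial expression plasmid built on the pOPTH backbone for producing full-length human VPS34 (gene PIK3C3), the class III phosphatidylinositol 3-kinase, as an N-terminally His6-tagged protein. The sequenced plasmid is about 5.3 kb. It is propagated in E. coli from a high-copy ColE1/pMB1-type origin and selected with ampicillin through a β-lactamase gene driven by its own bla promoter. A pBR322-derived bom (basis of mobility) region is present, and only a short fragment of rop remains, which is consistent with the high copy number listed in the record.

The expression cassette follows a standard T7 layout. A T7 promoter and the efficient ribosome binding site from phage T7 gene 10 precede a TEV protease recognition site, which is followed almost immediately by the PIK3C3 coding sequence of roughly 2.7 kb, and a T7 terminator closes the unit. The catalogue lists a backbone-encoded 6xHis-TEV tag at the N terminus. The automated annotation marks only the TEV site and not the His6 segment, which presumably lies in the short interval between the RBS and the TEV site. This arrangement permits metal-affinity purification followed by removal of the tag with TEV protease. A small fragment annotated as a T7 gene 10B-derived solubility tag sits between the end of the insert and the terminator. It is probably residual vector sequence rather than part of the expressed protein, though the record does not say. No lac operator or lacI gene is annotated, and transcription requires a host that supplies T7 RNA polymerase. The plasmid was deposited for recombinant production of VPS34 in connection with work on how membrane properties affect the activities of endosomal and autophagic human VPS34 complexes.
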