Features (pLannotate 1.2.2; 11 found; start..end, strand, type, name):
    100..204     +  promoter       AmpR promoter: bla
    205..1065    +  CDS            AmpR: β-lactamase; bla; confers resistance to ampicillin, carbenicillin, and related antibiotics
   1236..1824    +  rep_origin     ori: high-copy-number ColE1/pMB1/pBR322/pUC origin of replication
   2010..2149    -  misc_feature   bom: basis of mobility region from pBR322
   2251..2290    -  CDS            rop (fragment): Rop protein, which maintains plasmids at low copy number; rop
   2310..2328    +  promoter       T7 promoter: promoter for bacteriophage T7 RNA polymerase
   2402..2424    +  RBS            RBS: efficient ribosome binding site from bacteriophage T7 gene 10 (Olins and Rangwala, 1989)
   2468..2488    +  CDS            TEV site: tobacco etch virus (TEV) protease recognition and cleavage site
   2495..5155    +  CDS            PIK3C3 (sequence withheld): PK3C3_HUMAN - Also known as VPS34 From Homo sapiens (Human).
   5202..5251    +  CDS            SET1 (fragment): solubility-enhancement tag derived from T7 phage gene 10B
   5259..5306    +  terminator     T7 terminator: transcription terminator for bacteriophage T7 RNA polymerase
>Addgene plasmid #235728 | pSM41 | addgene full sequence | sequence record 468451 | Addgene NGS Result
TGAAGACGAAAGGGCCTCGTGATACGCCTATTTTTATAGGTTAATGTCATGATAATAATGGTTTCTTAGA
CGTCAGGTGGCACTTTTCGGGGAAATGTGCGCGGAACCCCTATTTGTTTATTTTTCTAAATACATTCAAA
TATGTATCCGCTCATGAGACAATAACCCTGATAAATGCTTCAATAATATTGAAAAAGGAAGAGTATGAGT
ATTCAACATTTCCGTGTCGCCCTTATTCCCTTTTTTGCGGCATTTTGCCTTCCTGTTTTTGCTCACCCAG
AAACGCTGGTGAAAGTAAAAGATGCTGAAGATCAGTTGGGTGCACGAGTGGGTTACATCGAACTGGATCT
CAACAGCGGTAAGATCCTTGAGAGTTTTCGCCCCGAAGAACGTTTTCCAATGATGAGCACTTTTAAAGTT
CTGCTATGTGGCGCGGTATTATCCCGTGTTGACGCCGGGCAAGAGCAACTCGGTCGCCGCATACACTATT
CTCAGAATGACTTGGTTGAGTACTCACCAGTCACAGAAAAGCATCTTACGGATGGCATGACAGTAAGAGA
ATTATGCAGTGCTGCCATAACCATGAGTGATAACACTGCGGCCAACTTACTTCTGACAACGATCGGAGGA
CCGAAGGAGCTAACCGCTTTTTTGCACAACATGGGGGATCATGTAACTCGCCTTGATCGTTGGGAACCGG
AGCTGAATGAAGCCATACCAAACGACGAGCGTGACACCACGATGCCTGCAGCAATGGCAACAACGTTGCG
CAAACTATTAACTGGCGAACTACTTACTCTAGCTTCCCGGCAACAATTAATAGACTGGATGGAGGCGGAT
AAAGTTGCAGGACCACTTCTGCGCTCGGCCCTTCCGGCTGGCTGGTTTATTGCTGATAAATCTGGAGCCG
GTGAGCGTGGGTCTCGCGGTATCATTGCAGCACTGGGGCCAGATGGTAAGCCCTCCCGTATCGTAGTTAT
CTACACGACGGGGAGTCAGGCAACTATGGATGAACGAAATAGACAGATCGCTGAGATAGGTGCCTCACTG
ATTAAGCATTGGTAACTGTCAGACCAAGTTTACTCATATATACTTTAGATTGATTTAAAACTTCATTTTT
AATTTAAAAGGATCTAGGTGAAGATCCTTTTTGATAATCTCATGACCAAAATCCCTTAACGTGAGTTTTC
GTTCCACTGAGCGTCAGACCCCGTAGAAAAGATCAAAGGATCTTCTTGAGATCCTTTTTTTCTGCGCGTA
ATCTGCTGCTTGCAAACAAAAAAACCACCGCTACCAGCGGTGGTTTGTTTGCCGGATCAAGAGCTACCAA
CTCTTTTTCCGAAGGTAACTGGCTTCAGCAGAGCGCAGATACCAAATACTGTCCTTCTAGTGTAGCCGTA
GTTAGGCCACCACTTCAAGAACTCTGTAGCACCGCCTACATACCTCGCTCTGCTAATCCTGTTACCAGTG
GCTGCTGCCAGTGGCGATAAGTCGTGTCTTACCGGGTTGGACTCAAGACGATAGTTACCGGATAAGGCGC
AGCGGTCGGGCTGAACGGGGGGTTCGTGCACACAGCCCAGCTTGGAGCGAACGACCTACACCGAACTGAG
ATACCTACAGCGTGAGCTATGAGAAAGCGCCACGCTTCCCGAAGGGAGAAAGGCGGACAGGTATCCGGTA
AGCGGCAGGGTCGGAACAGGAGAGCGCACGAGGGAGCTTCCAGGGGGAAACGCCTGGTATCTTTATAGTC
CTGTCGGGTTTCGCCACCTCTGACTTGAGCGTCGATTTTTGTGATGCTCGTCAGGGGGGCGGAGCCTATG
GAAAAACGCCAGCAACGCGGCCTTTTTACGGTTCCTGGCCTTTTGCTGGCCTTTTGCTCACATGTTCTTT
CCTGCGTTATCCCCTGATTCTGTGGATAACCGTATTACCGCCTTTGAGTGAGCTGATACCGCTCGCCGCA
GCCGAACGACCGAGCGCAGCGAGTCAGTGAGCGAGGAAGCGGAAGAGCGCCTGATGCGGTATTTTCTCCT
TACGCATCTGTGCGGTATTTCACACCGCAATGGTGCACTCTCAGTACAATCTGCTCTGATGCCGCATAGT
TAAGCCAGTATACACTCCGCTATCGCTACGTGACTGGGTCATGGCTGCGCCCCGACACCCGCCAACACCC
GCTGACGCGCCCTGACGGGCTTGTCTGCTCCCGGCATCCGCTTACAGACAAGCTGTGACCGTCTCCGGGA
GCTGCATGTGTCAGAGGTTTTCACCGTCATCACCGAAACGCGCGAGGCAGGATCTCGATCCCGCGAAATT
AATACGACTCACTATAGGGAGACCACAACGGTTTCCCTCTAGTGCCGGCTCCGGAGAGCTCCAATTGGAA
TTCGCTAGCTCTAGAAATAATTTTGTTTAACTTTAAGAAGGAGATATAAATATGGCTCACCATCATCATC
ATCATTCTTCTGGTTCCGAAAACCTGTATTTCCAGGGCTCCCAT
[2661 nt withheld, positions 2495-5155]
TGAGGATCCAGATCTAAGCTTGGTACCACGCGTGCGCGCTGATCCGGCTGCTAACAAAGCCCGAAAGGAA
GCTGAGTTGGCTGCTGCCACCGCTGAGCAATAACTAGCATAACCCCTTGGGGCCTCTAAACGGGTCTTGA
GGGGTTTTTTGCTGAAAGGAGGAACTATAGCCGGATAATTCT
